>Addgene plasmid #225952 | pLV-SFFV-CALU-WPRE-UbC-mCherry | addgene full sequence | sequence record 446855 | Addgene NGS Result
TGATATCGAGCTTGCTACAAGGGACTTTCCGCTGGGGACTTTCCAGGGAGGCGTGGCCTGGGCGGGACTG
GGGAGTGGCGAGCCCTCAGATCCTGCATATAAGCAGCTGCTTTTTGCCTGTACTGGGTCTCTCTGGTTAG
ACCAGATCTGAGCCTGGGAGCTCTCTGGCTAACTAGGGAACCCACTGCTTAAGCCTCAATAAAGCTTGCC
TTGAGTGCTTCAAGTAGTGTGTGCCCGTCTGTTGTGTGACTCTGGTAACTAGAGATCCCTCAGACCCTTT
TAGTCAGTGTGGAAAATCTCTAGCAGTGGCGCCCGAACAGGGACTTGAAAGCGAAAGGGAAACCAGAGGA
GCTCTCTCGACGCAGGACTCGGCTTGCTGAAGCGCGCACGGCAAGAGGCGAGGGGCGGCGACTGGTGAGT
ACGCCAAAAATTTTGACTAGCTGAGGCTAGAAGGAGAGAGATGGGTGCGAGAGCGTCAGTATTAAGCGGG
GGAGAATTAGATCGCGATGGGAAAAAATTCGGTTAAGGCCAGGGGGAAAGAAAAAATATAAATTAAAACA
TATAGTATGGGCAAGCAGGGAGCTAGAACGATTCGCAGTTAATCCTGGCCTGTTAGAAACATCAGAAGGC
TGTAGACAAATACTGGGACAGCTACAACCATCCCTTCAGACAGGATCAGAAGAACTTAGATCATTATATA
ATACAGTAGCAACCCTCTATTGTGTGCATCAAAGGATAGAGATAAAAGACACCAAGGAAGCTTTAGACAA
GATAGAGGAAGAGCAAAACAAAAGTAAGACCACCGCACAGCAAGCGGCCGGCCGCTGATCTTCAGACCTG
GAGGAGGAGATATGAGGGACAATTGGAGAAGTGAATTATATAAATATAAAGTAGTAAAAATTGAACCATT
AGGAGTAGCACCCACCAAGGCAAAGAGAAGAGTGGTGCAGAGAGAAAAAAGAGCAGTGGGAATAGGAGCT
TTGTTCCTTGGGTTCTTGGGAGCAGCAGGAAGCACTATGGGCGCAGCGTCAATGACGCTGACGGTACAGG
CCAGACAATTATTGTCTGGTATAGTGCAGCAGCAGAACAATTTGCTGAGGGCTATTGAGGCGCAACAGCA
TCTGTTGCAACTCACAGTCTGGGGCATCAAGCAGCTCCAGGCAAGAATCCTGGCTGTGGAAAGATACCTA
AAGGATCAACAGCTCCTGGGGATTTGGGGTTGCTCTGGAAAACTCATTTGCACCACTGCTGTGCCTTGGA
ATGCTAGTTGGAGTAATAAATCTCTGGAACAGATTTGGAATCACACGACCTGGATGGAGTGGGACAGAGA
AATTAACAATTACACAAGCTTAATACACTCCTTAATTGAAGAATCGCAAAACCAGCAAGAAAAGAATGAA
CAAGAATTATTGGAATTAGATAAATGGGCAAGTTTGTGGAATTGGTTTAACATAACAAATTGGCTGTGGT
ATATAAAATTATTCATAATGATAGTAGGAGGCTTGGTAGGTTTAAGAATAGTTTTTGCTGTACTTTCTAT
AGTGAATAGAGTTAGGCAGGGATATTCACCATTATCGTTTCAGACCCACCTCCCAACCCCGAGGGGACCC
GACAGGCCCGAAGGAATAGAAGAAGAAGGTGGAGAGAGAGACAGAGACAGATCCATTCGATTAGTGAACG
GATCTCGACGGTATCGCCAAATGGCAGTATTCATCCACAATTTTAAAAGAAAAGGGGGGATTGGGGGGTA
CAGTGCAGGGGAAAGAATAGTAGACATAATAGCAACAGACATACAAACTAAAGAATTACAAAAACAAATT
ACAAAAATTCAAAATTTTCGGGTTTATTACAGGGACAGCAGAGATCCAGTTTGGATCGATAAGCTTGATA
TCGAATTCCTGCAGCCCCGATAAAATAAAAGATTTTATTTAGTCTCCAGAAAAAGGGGGGAATGAAAGAC
CCCACCTGTAGGTTTGGCAAGCTAGCTGCAGTAACGCCATTTTGCAAGGCATGGAAAAATACCAAACCAA
GAATAGAGAAGTTCAGATCAAGGGCGGGTACATGAAAATAGCTAACGTTGGGCCAAACAGGATATCTGCG
GTGAGCAGTTTCGGCCCCGGCCCGGGGCCAAGAACAGATGGTCACCGCAGTTTCGGCCCCGGCCCGAGGC
CAAGAACAGATGGTCCCCAGATATGGCCCAACCCTCAGCAGTTTCTTAAGACCCATCAGATGTTTCCAGG
CTCCCCCAAGGACCTGAAATGACCCTGCGCCTTATTTGAATTAACCAATCAGCCTGCTTCTCGCTTCTGT
TCGCGCGCTTCTGCTTCCCGAGCTCTATAAAAGAGCTCACAACCCCTCACTCGGCGCGCCAGTCCTCCGA
CAGACTGAGTCGCCCGGGGGGATCCACCGGTCGCCACCATGAAGGAAACTGATCTAATTATCATGGACCT
GCGACAGTTTCTTATGTGCCTGTCCCTGTGCACAGCCTTTGCCTTGAGCAAACCCACAGAAAAGAAGGAC
CGTGTACATCATGAGCCTCAGCTCAGTGACAAGGTTCACAATGATGCTCAGAGTTTTGATTATGACCATG
ATGCCTTCTTGGGTGCTGAAGAAGCAAAGACCTTTGATCAGCTGACACCAGAAGAGAGCAAGGAAAGGCT
TGGAAAGATTGTAAGTAAAATAGATGGCGACAAGGACGGGTTTGTCACTGTGGATGAGCTCAAAGACTGG
ATTAAATTTGCACAAAAGCGCTGGATTTACGAGGATGTAGAGCGACAGTGGAAGGGGCATGACCTCAATG
AGGACGGCCTCGTTTCCTGGGAGGAGTATAAAAATGCCACCTACGGCTACGTTTTAGATGATCCAGATCC
TGATGATGGATTTAACTATAAACAGATGATGGTTAGAGATGAGCGGAGGTTTAAAATGGCAGACAAGGAT
GGAGACCTCATTGCCACCAAGGAGGAGTTCACAGCTTTCCTGCACCCTGAGGAGTATGACTACATGAAAG
ATATAGTAGTACAGGAAACAATGGAAGATATAGATAAGAATGCTGATGGTTTCATTGATCTAGAAGAGTA
TATTGGTGACATGTACAGCCATGATGGGAATACTGATGAGCCAGAATGGGTAAAGACAGAGCGAGAGCAG
TTTGTTGAGTTTCGGGATAAGAACCGTGATGGGAAGATGGACAAGGAAGAGACCAAAGACTGGATCCTTC
CCTCAGACTATGATCATGCAGAGGCAGAAGCCAGGCACCTGGTCTATGAATCAGACCAAAACAAGGATGG
CAAGCTTACCAAGGAGGAGATCGTTGACAAGTATGACTTATTTGTTGGCAGCCAGGCCACAGATTTTGGG
GAGGCCTTAGTACGGCATGATGAGTTCTGAAGCGGCCGCGACTCTAGAGTCGACCTGCAGGCATGCAAGC
TTGATATCAAGCTTATCGATAATCAACCTCTGGATTACAAAATTTGTGAAAGATTGACTGGTATTCTTAA
CTATGTTGCTCCTTTTACGCTATGTGGATACGCTGCTTTAATGCCTTTGTATCATGCTATTGCTTCCCGT
ATGGCTTTCATTTTCTCCTCCTTGTATAAATCCTGGTTGCTGTCTCTTTATGAGGAGTTGTGGCCCGTTG
TCAGGCAACGTGGCGTGGTGTGCACTGTGTTTGCTGACGCAACCCCCACTGGTTGGGGCATTGCCACCAC
CTGTCAGCTCCTTTCCGGGACTTTCGCTTTCCCCCTCCCTATTGCCACGGCGGAACTCATCGCCGCCTGC
CTTGCCCGCTGCTGGACAGGGGCTCGGCTGTTGGGCACTGACAATTCCGTGGTGTTGTCGGGGAAATCAT
CGTCCTTTCCTTGGCTGCTCGCCTGTGTTGCCACCTGGATTCTGCGCGGGACGTCCTTCTGCTACGTCCC
TTCGGCCCTCAATCCAGCGGACCTTCCTTCCCGCGGGCGCCCCCCTCCTCACGGCGAGCGCTGCCACGTC
AGACGAAGGGCGCAGCGAGCGTCCTGATCCTTCCGCCCGGACGCTCAGGACAGCGGCCCGCTGCTCATAA
GACTCGGCCTTAGAACCCCAGTATCAGCAGAAGGACATTTTAGGACGGGACTTGGGTGACTCTAGGGCAC
TGGTTTTCTTTCCAGAGAGCGGAACAGGCGAGGAAAAGTAGTCCCTTCTCGGCGATTCTGCGGAGGGATC
TCCGTGGGGCGGTGAACGCCGATGATTATATAAGGACGCGCCGGGTGTGGCACAGCTAGTTCCGTCGCAG
CCGGGATTTGGGTCGCGGTTCTTGTTTGTGGATCGCTGTGATCGTCACTTGGTGAGTAGCGGGCTGCTGG
GCTGGCCGGGGCTTTCGTGGCCGCCGGGCCGCTCGGTGGGACGGAAGCGTGTGGAGAGACCGCCAAGGGC
TGTAGTCTGGGTCCGCGAGCAAGGTTGCCCTGAACTGGGGGTTGGGGGGAGCGCAGCAAAATGGCGGCTG
TTCCCGAGTCTTGAATGGAAGACGCTTGTGAGGCGGGCTGTGAGGTCGTTGAAACAAGGTGGGGGGCATG
GTGGGCGGCAAGAACCCAAGGTCTTGAGGCCTTCGCTAATGCGGGAAAGCTCTTATTCGGGTGAGATGGG
CTGGGGCACCATCTGGGGACCCTGACGTGAAGTTTGTCACTGACTGGAGAACTCGGTTTGTCGTCTGTTG
CGGGGGCGGCAGTTATGGCGGTGCCGTTGGGCAGTGCACCCGTACCTTTGGGAGCGCGCGCCCTCGTCGT
GTCGTGACGTCACCCGTTCTGTTGGCTTATAATGCAGGGTGGGGCCACCTGCCGGTAGGTGTGCGGTAGG
CTTTTCTCCGTCGCAGGACGCAGGGTTCGGGCCTAGGGTAGGCTCTCCTGAATCGACAGGCGCCGGACCT
CTGGTGAGGGGAGGGATAAGTGAGGCGTCAGTTTCTTTGGTCGGTTTTATGTACCTATCTTCTTAAGTAG
CTGAAGCTCCGGTTTTGAACTATGCGCTCGGGGTTGGCGAGTGTGTTTTGTGAAGTTTTTTAGGCACCTT
TTGAAATGTAATCATTTGGGTCAATATGTAATTTTCAGTGTTAGACTAGTAAATTGTCCGCTAAATTCTG
GCCGTTTTTGGCTTTTTTGTTAGACGAAGCTTGGTACCGAGCTCGGATCAATTCGCCACCATGGTGAGCA
AGGGCGAGGAGGATAACATGGCCATCATCAAGGAGTTCATGCGCTTCAAGGTGCACATGGAGGGCTCCGT
GAACGGCCACGAGTTCGAGATCGAGGGCGAGGGCGAGGGCCGCCCCTACGAGGGCACCCAGACCGCCAAG
CTGAAGGTGACCAAGGGTGGCCCCCTGCCCTTCGCCTGGGACATCCTGTCCCCTCAGTTCATGTACGGCT
CCAAGGCCTACGTGAAGCACCCCGCCGACATCCCCGACTACTTGAAGCTGTCCTTCCCCGAGGGCTTCAA
GTGGGAGCGCGTGATGAACTTCGAGGACGGCGGCGTGGTGACCGTGACCCAGGACTCCTCCCTGCAGGAC
GGCGAGTTCATCTACAAGGTGAAGCTGCGCGGCACCAACTTCCCCTCCGACGGCCCCGTAATGCAGAAGA
AGACCATGGGCTGGGAGGCCTCCTCCGAGCGGATGTACCCCGAGGACGGCGCCCTGAAGGGCGAGATCAA
GCAGAGGCTGAAGCTGAAGGACGGCGGCCACTACGACGCTGAGGTCAAGACCACCTACAAGGCCAAGAAG
CCCGTGCAGCTGCCCGGCGCCTACAACGTCAACATCAAGTTGGACATCACCTCCCACAACGAGGACTACA
CCATCGTGGAACAGTACGAACGCGCCGAGGGCCGCCACTCCACCGGCGGCATGGACGAGCTGTACAAGTA
ACTCGAGGGAATTAATTCGAGCTCGGTACCTTTAAGACCAATGACTTACAAGGCAGCTGTAGATCTTAGC
CACTTTTTAAAAGAAAAGGGGGGACTGGAAGGGCTAATTCACTCCCAACGAAGACAAGATCTGCTTTTTG
CTTGTACTGGGTCTCTCTGGTTAGACCAGATCTGAGCCTGGGAGCTCTCTGGCTAACTAGGGAACCCACT
GCTTAAGCCTCAATAAAGCTTGCCTTGAGTGCTTCAAGTAGTGTGTGCCCGTCTGTTGTGTGACTCTGGT
AACTAGAGATCCCTCAGACCCTTTTAGTCAGTGTGGAAAATCTCTAGCAGCATCTAGAATTAATTCCGTG
TATTCTATAGTGTCACCTAAATCGTATGTGTATGATACATAAGGTTATGTATTAATTGTAGCCGCGTTCT
AACGACAATATGTACAAGCCTAATTGTGTAGCATCTGGCTTACTGAAGCAGACCCTATCATCTCTCTCGT
AAACTGCCGTCAGAGTCGGTTTGGTTGGACGAACCTTCTGAGTTTCTGGTAACGCCGTCCCGCACCCGGA
AATGGTCAGCGAACCAATCAGCAGGGTCATCGCTAGCCAGATCCTCTACGCCGGACGCATCGTGGCCGGC
ATCACCGGCGCCACAGGTGCGGTTGCTGGCGCCTATATCGCCGACATCACCGATGGGGAAGATCGGGCTC
GCCACTTCGGGCTCATGAGCGCTTGTTTCGGCGTGGGTATGGTGGCAGGCCCCGTGGCCGGGGGACTGTT
GGGCGCCATCTCCTTGCATGCACCATTCCTTGCGGCGGCGGTGCTCAACGGCCTCAACCTACTACTGGGC
TGCTTCCTAATGCAGGAGTCGCATAAGGGAGAGCGTCGAATGGTGCACTCTCAGTACAATCTGCTCTGAT
GCCGCATAGTTAAGCCAGCCCCGACACCCGCCAACACCCGCTGACGCGCCCTGACGGGCTTGTCTGCTCC
CGGCATCCGCTTACAGACAAGCTGTGACCGTCTCCGGGAGCTGCATGTGTCAGAGGTTTTCACCGTCATC
ACCGAAACGCGCGAGACGAAAGGGCCTCGTGATACGCCTATTTTTATAGGTTAATGTCATGATAATAATG
GTTTCTTAGACGTCAGGTGGCACTTTTCGGGGAAATGTGCGCGGAACCCCTATTTGTTTATTTTTCTAAA
TACATTCAAATATGTATCCGCTCATGAGACAATAACCCTGATAAATGCTTCAATAATATTGAAAAAGGAA
GAGTATGAGTATTCAACATTTCCGTGTCGCCCTTATTCCCTTTTTTGCGGCATTTTGCCTTCCTGTTTTT
GCTCACCCAGAAACGCTGGTGAAAGTAAAAGATGCTGAAGATCAGTTGGGTGCACGAGTGGGTTACATCG
AACTGGATCTCAACAGCGGTAAGATCCTTGAGAGTTTTCGCCCCGAAGAACGTTTTCCAATGATGAGCAC
TTTTAAAGTTCTGCTATGTGGCGCGGTATTATCCCGTATTGACGCCGGGCAAGAGCAACTCGGTCGCCGC
ATACACTATTCTCAGAATGACTTGGTTGAGTACTCACCAGTCACAGAAAAGCATCTTACGGATGGCATGA
CAGTAAGAGAATTATGCAGTGCTGCCATAACCATGAGTGATAACACTGCGGCCAACTTACTTCTGACAAC
GATCGGAGGACCGAAGGAGCTAACCGCTTTTTTGCACAACATGGGGGATCATGTAACTCGCCTTGATCGT
TGGGAACCGGAGCTGAATGAAGCCATACCAAACGACGAGCGTGACACCACGATGCCTGTAGCAATGGCAA
CAACGTTGCGCAAACTATTAACTGGCGAACTACTTACTCTAGCTTCCCGGCAACAATTAATAGACTGGAT
GGAGGCGGATAAAGTTGCAGGACCACTTCTGCGCTCGGCCCTTCCGGCTGGCTGGTTTATTGCTGATAAA
TCTGGAGCCGGTGAGCGTGGGTCTCGCGGTATCATTGCAGCACTGGGGCCAGATGGTAAGCCCTCCCGTA
TCGTAGTTATCTACACGACGGGGAGTCAGGCAACTATGGATGAACGAAATAGACAGATCGCTGAGATAGG
TGCCTCACTGATTAAGCATTGGTAACTGTCAGACCAAGTTTACTCATATATACTTTAGATTGATTTAAAA
CTTCATTTTTAATTTAAAAGGATCTAGGTGAAGATCCTTTTTGATAATCTCATGACCAAAATCCCTTAAC
GTGAGTTTTCGTTCCACTGAGCGTCAGACCCCGTAGAAAAGATCAAAGGATCTTCTTGAGATCCTTTTTT
TCTGCGCGTAATCTGCTGCTTGCAAACAAAAAAACCACCGCTACCAGCGGTGGTTTGTTTGCCGGATCAA
GAGCTACCAACTCTTTTTCCGAAGGTAACTGGCTTCAGCAGAGCGCAGATACCAAATACTGTTCTTCTAG
TGTAGCCGTAGTTAGGCCACCACTTCAAGAACTCTGTAGCACCGCCTACATACCTCGCTCTGCTAATCCT
GTTACCAGTGGCTGCTGCCAGTGGCGATAAGTCGTGTCTTACCGGGTTGGACTCAAGACGATAGTTACCG
GATAAGGCGCAGCGGTCGGGCTGAACGGGGGGTTCGTGCACACAGCCCAGCTTGGAGCGAACGACCTACA
CCGAACTGAGATACCTACAGCGTGAGCTATGAGAAAGCGCCACGCTTCCCGAAGGGAGAAAGGCGGACAG
GTATCCGGTAAGCGGCAGGGTCGGAACAGGAGAGCGCACGAGGGAGCTTCCAGGGGGAAACGCCTGGTAT
CTTTATAGTCCTGTCGGGTTTCGCCACCTCTGACTTGAGCGTCGATTTTTGTGATGCTCGTCAGGGGGGC
GGAGCCTATGGAAAAACGCCAGCAACGCGGCCTTTTTACGGTTCCTGGCCTTTTGCTGGCCTTTTGCTCA
CATGTTCTTTCCTGCGTTATCCCCTGATTCTGTGGATAACCGTATTACCGCCTTTGAGTGAGCTGATACC
GCTCGCCGCAGCCGAACGACCGAGCGCAGCGAGTCAGTGAGCGAGGAAGCGGAAGAGCGCCCAATACGCA
AACCGCCTCTCCCCGCGCGTTGGCCGATTCATTAATGCAGCTGTGGAATGTGTGTCAGTTAGGGTGTGGA
AAGTCCCCAGGCTCCCCAGCAGGCAGAAGTATGCAAAGCATGCATCTCAATTAGTCAGCAACCAGGTGTG
GAAAGTCCCCAGGCTCCCCAGCAGGCAGAAGTATGCAAAGCATGCATCTCAATTAGTCAGCAACCATAGT
CCCGCCCCTAACTCCGCCCATCCCGCCCCTAACTCCGCCCAGTTCCGCCCATTCTCCGCCCCATGGCTGA
CTAATTTTTTTTATTTATGCAGAGGCCGAGGCCGCCTCGGCCTCTGAGCTATTCCAGAAGTAGTGAGGAG
GCTTTTTTGGAGGCCTAGGCTTTTGCAAAAAGCTTGGACACAAGACAGGCTTGCGAGATATGTTTGAGAA
TACCACTTTATCCCGCGTCAGGGAGAGGCAGTGCGTAAAAAGACGCGGACTCATGTGAAATACTGGTTTT
TAGTGCGCCAGATCTCTATAATCTCGCGCAACCTATTTTCCCCTCGAACACTTTTTAAGCCGTAGATAAA
CAGGCTGGGACACTTCACATGAGCGAAAAATACATCGTCACCTGGGACATGTTGCAGATCCATGCACGTA
AACTCGCAAGCCGACTGATGCCTTCTGAACAATGGAAAGGCATTATTGCCGTAAGCCGTGGCGGTCTGTA
CCGGGTGCGTTACTGGCGCGTGAACTGGGTATTCGTCATGTCGATACCGTTTGTATTTCCAGCTACGATC
ACGACAACCAGCGCGAGCTTAAAGTGCTGAAACGCGCAGAAGGCGATGGCGAAGGCTTCATCGTTATTGA
TGACCTGGTGGATACCGGTGGTACTGCGGTTGCGATTCGTGAAATGTATCCAAAAGCGCACTTTGTCACC
ATCTTCGCAAAACCGGCTGGTCGTCCGCTGGTTGATGACTATGTTGTTGATATCCCGCAAGATACCTGGA
TTGAACAGCCGTGGGATATGGGCGTCGTATTCGTCCCGCCAATCTCCGGTCGCTAATCTTTTCAACGCCT
GGCACTGCCGGGCGTTGTTCTTTTTAACTTCAGGCGGGTTACAATAGTTTCCAGTAAGTATTCTGGAGGC
TGCATCCATGACACAGGCAAACCTGAGCGAAACCCTGTTCAAACCCCGCTTTAAACATCCTGAAACCTCG
ACGCTAGTCCGCCGCTTTAATCACGGCGCACAACCGCCTGTGCAGTCGGCCCTTGATGGTAAAACCATCC
CTCACTGGTATCGCATGATTAACCGTCTGATGTGGATCTGGCGCGGCATTGACCCACGCGAAATCCTCGA
CGTCCAGGCACGTATTGTGATGAGCGATGCCGAACGTACCGACGATGATTTATACGATACGGTGATTGGC
TACCGTGGCGGCAACTGGATTTATGAGTGGGCCCCGGATCTTTGTGAAGGAACCTTACTTCTGTGGTGTG
ACATAATTGGACAAACTACCTACAGAGATTTAAAGCTCTAAGGTAAATATAAAATTTTTAAGTGTATAAT
GTGTTAAACTACTGATTCTAATTGTTTGTGTATTTTAGATTCCAACCTATGGAACTGATGAATGGGAGCA
GTGGTGGAATGCCTTTAATGAGGAAAACCTGTTTTGCTCAGAAGAAATGCCATCTAGTGATGATGAGGCT
ACTGCTGACTCTCAACATTCTACTCCTCCAAAAAAGAAGAGAAAGGTAGAAGACCCCAAGGACTTTCCTT
CAGAATTGCTAAGTTTTTTGAGTCATGCTGTGTTTAGTAATAGAACTCTTGCTTGCTTTGCTATTTACAC
CACAAAGGAAAAAGCTGCACTGCTATACAAGAAAATTATGGAAAAATATTCTGTAACCTTTATAAGTAGG
CATAACAGTTATAATCATAACATACTGTTTTTTCTTACTCCACACAGGCATAGAGTGTCTGCTATTAATA
ACTATGCTCAAAAATTGTGTACCTTTAGCTTTTTAATTTGTAAAGGGGTTAATAAGGAATATTTGATGTA
TAGTGCCTTGACTAGAGATCATAATCAGCCATACCACATTTGTAGAGGTTTTACTTGCTTTAAAAAACCT
CCCACACCTCCCCCTGAACCTGAAACATAAAATGAATGCAATTGTTGTTGTTAACTTGTTTATTGCAGCT
TATAATGGTTACAAATAAAGCAATAGCATCACAAATTTCACAAATAAAGCATTTTTTTCACTGCATTCTA
GTTGTGGTTTGTCCAAACTCATCAATGTATCTTATCATGTCTGGATCAACTGGATAACTCAAGCTAACCA
AAATCATCCCAAACTTCCCACCCCATACCCTATTACCACTGCCAATTACCTGTGGTTTCATTTACTCTAA
ACCTGTGATTCCTCTGAATTATTTTCATTTTAAAGAAATTGTATTTGTTAAATATGTACTACAAACTTAG
TAGTTGGAAGGGCTAATTCACTCCCAAAGAAGACAAGATATCCTTGATCTGTGGATCTACCACACACAAG
GCTACTTCCCTGATTAGCAGAACTACACACCAGGGCCAGGGGTCAGATATCCACTGACCTTTGGATGGTG
CTACAAGCTAGTACCAGTTGAGCCAGATAAGGTAGAAGAGGCCAATAAAGGAGAGAACACCAGCTTGTTA
CACCCTGTGAGCCTGCATGGGATGGATGACCCGGAGAGAGAAGTGTTAGAGTGGAGGTTTGACAGCCGCC
TAGCATTTCATCACGTGGCCCGAGAGCTGCATCCGGAGTACTTCAAGAACTGC
Features (pLannotate 1.2.2; 34 found; start..end, strand, type, name):
     48..305     +  LTR            5' LTR (truncated): truncated 5' long terminal repeat (LTR) from HIV-1
    352..477     +  misc_feature   HIV-1 Ψ: packaging signal of human immunodeficiency virus type 1
    461..799     +  CDS            HIV-1 gag (fragment): gag protein from human immunodeficiency virus 1; gag
    974..1207    +  misc_feature   RRE: The Rev response element (RRE) of HIV-1 allows for Rev-dependent mRNA export from the nucleus to the cytoplasm.
   1584..1684    +  CDS            Rev (fragment): human immunodeficiency virus 1 (HIV-1) Rev protein; rev; enhances nuclear export of unspliced and incompletely spliced viral mRNAs
   1721..1838    +  misc_feature   cPPT/CTS: central polypurine tract and central termination sequence of HIV-1
   1875..1907    -  misc_feature   MCS (fragment): pBluescript multiple cloning site
   1991..2398    +  promoter       SFFV promoter: spleen focus-forming virus long terminal repeat (LTR) promoter
   2443..3387    +  CDS            CALU: CALU_HUMAN - Experimental evidence at protein level: Swiss-Prot protein existence level 1. Involved in regulation of vitamin K-dependent carboxylation of multiple N-terminal glutamate residues. Seems to inhibit gamma- carboxylase GGCX. Binds 7 calcium ions with a low affinity (By similarity). From Homo sapiens (Human).
   3402..3432    +  misc_feature   MCS (fragment): pUC18/19 multiple cloning site
   3433..3451    +  misc_feature   MCS (fragment): pBluescript multiple cloning site
   3451..3956    +  misc_feature   WPRE (fragment): woodchuck hepatitis virus posttranscriptional regulatory element
   3949..5135    +  promoter       UbC promoter: human ubiquitin C promoter
   5171..5878    +  CDS            mCherry: mCherry is a basic (constitutively fluorescent) red fluorescent protein published in 2004, derived from Discosoma sp.. It is reported to be a very rapidly-maturing monomer with low acid sensitivity.
   5906..5974    +  CDS            nef (fragment): NEF_HV1Z2 - Experimental evidence at protein level: Swiss-Prot protein existence level 1. Extracellular Nef protein targets CD4(+) T-lymphocytes for apoptosis by interacting with CXCR4 surface receptors. From Human immunodeficiency virus type 1 group M subtype D (isolate Z2/CDC-Z34) (HIV-1).
   5976..6209    +  LTR            3' LTR (ΔU3): self-inactivating 3' long terminal repeat (LTR) from HIV-1
   6234..6252    -  promoter       SP6 promoter: promoter for bacteriophage SP6 RNA polymerase
   6480..6759    +  CDS            TcR (fragment): tetracycline efflux protein; tet; confers resistance to tetracycline
   6760..6808    -  misc_feature   bom (fragment): basis of mobility region from pBR322
   6910..6945    -  CDS            rop (fragment): Rop protein, which maintains plasmids at low copy number; rop
   7040..7144    +  promoter       AmpR promoter: bla
   7145..8005    +  CDS            AmpR: β-lactamase; bla; confers resistance to ampicillin, carbenicillin, and related antibiotics
   8176..8764    +  rep_origin     ori: high-copy-number ColE1/pMB1/pBR322/pUC origin of replication
   8947..9003    +  CDS            lacI (fragment): lac repressor; lacI; The lac repressor binds to the lac operator to inhibit transcription in E. coli. This inhibition can be relieved by adding lactose or isopropyl-β-D-thiogalactopyranoside (IPTG).
   9010..9339    +  promoter       SV40 promoter: SV40 enhancer and early promoter
   9539..9658    +  CDS            gpt (fragment): XGPT_ECOLI - Also known as gpp, gxu. Experimental evidence at protein level: Swiss-Prot protein existence level 1. Purine salvage pathway enzyme that catalyzes the transfer of the ribosyl-5-phosphate group from 5-phospho-alpha-D-ribose 1- diphosphate (PRPP) to the N9 position of the 6-oxopurines guanine and xanthine to form the corresponding ribonucleotides GMP (guanosine 5'- monophosphate) and XMP (xanthosine 5'-monophosphate), with the release of PPi. To a lesser extent, also acts on hypoxanthine (PubMed:9100006, PubMed:3886014). Does not ribophosphorylate adenine (PubMed:3886014). From Esch
   9658..9993    +  CDS            gpt (fragment): XGPT_ECOLI - Also known as gpp, gxu. Experimental evidence at protein level: Swiss-Prot protein existence level 1. Purine salvage pathway enzyme that catalyzes the transfer of the ribosyl-5-phosphate group from 5-phospho-alpha-D-ribose 1- diphosphate (PRPP) to the N9 position of the 6-oxopurines guanine and xanthine to form the corresponding ribonucleotides GMP (guanosine 5'- monophosphate) and XMP (xanthosine 5'-monophosphate), with the release of PPi. To a lesser extent, also acts on hypoxanthine (PubMed:9100006, PubMed:3886014). Does not ribophosphorylate adenine (PubMed:3886014). From Esch
  10088..10393   +  CDS            frsA (fragment): FRSA_ECOLI - Also known as yafA. Experimental evidence at protein level: Swiss-Prot protein existence level 1. Catalyzes the hydrolysis of esters (PubMed:15808744). Displays esterase activity toward pNP-butyrate (PubMed:15808744). May stimulate mixed-acid fermentation by acting as a fermentation/respiration switch that down-regulates respiration and up- regulates fermentation rates (PubMed:15169777). From Escherichia coli (strain K12).
  10397..10471   +  CDS            small t antigen (fragment): SV40 (simian virus 40) small t antigen
  10473..10538   +  intron         small t intron: SV40 (simian virus 40) small t antigen intron
  10668..10688   +  CDS            SV40 NLS: nuclear localization signal of SV40 (simian virus 40) large T antigen
  11007..11090   +  CDS            large T antigen (fragment): large T antigen from SV40 (simian virus 40)
  11113..11247   +  polyA_signal   SV40 poly(A) signal: SV40 polyadenylation signal
  11415..11743   +  LTR            3' LTR (fragment): 3' long terminal repeat (LTR) from HIV-1
