[The description below was written by a language model from this plasmid's Addgene catalogue record and pLannotate feature annotations shown in this document.]
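Description:
pLV-SFFV-CALU-WPRE-UbC-mCherry is an HIV-1-based lentiviral transfer plasmid of about 11.7 kb for mammalian expression, built on the pLV-SFFV-MCS-WPRE-UbC-Emerald backbone with the green reporter replaced by mCherry. It is propagated in E. coli through a high-copy ColE1/pUC-type origin and selected with ampicillin via the bla gene. The recorded growth strain is a recombination-reducing one, as is common for plasmids carrying repeated LTRs. The annotation also detects backbone remnants outside the viral cassette, including an SV40 promoter followed by gpt fragments, SV40 small t intron and poly(A) sequences, and fragments of TcR, rop and bom. These appear to be legacy vector sequence rather than functional parts of the payload.

The packaged region runs from a truncated 5' LTR through the Ψ packaging signal (with a partial gag), the RRE for Rev-dependent nuclear export and the cPPT/CTS, and ends at a ΔU3 self-inactivating 3' LTR. An additional LTR fragment annotated at the end of the linear record probably forms part of the 5' LTR region across the circular junction. Between the LTRs lie two independent expression units in the same orientation. In the first, the SFFV LTR promoter drives human calumenin (CALU), a calcium-binding protein, followed by a WPRE fragment that enhances transcript stability and expression. In the second, the human ubiquitin C promoter drives the monomeric red fluorescent protein mCherry. No epitope tag on CALU is annotated. The catalogue lists the mCherry source species as A. marginale, whereas the feature annotation gives the usual Discosoma origin.

The construct produces lentiviral particles for stable CALU overexpression, and mCherry fluorescence marks the transduced cells. The record does not state specific target cell types.
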