Addgene plasmid #225952: pLV-SFFV-CALU-WPRE-UbC-mCherry
Purpose: Lentiviral vector plasmid expressing human calumenin (CALU) under the spleen focus-forming virus (SFFV) promoter and mCherry under the Ubiquitin C (UbC) promoter
Depositing lab: Richard Eva & Bart Nieuwenhuis & Evan Reid. Depositing organization: University of Cambridge.
Backbone
  Vector backbone: pLV-SFFV-MCS-WPRE-UbC-Emerald (Addgene #211796)
  Backbone manufacturer: Bart Nieuwenhuis
  Vector type: Mammalian Expression, Lentiviral
Growth in bacteria
  Bacterial resistance: Ampicillin, 100 μg/mL
  Growth temperature: 37°C
  Growth strain: NEB Stable
  Copy number: High Copy
Gene/Insert 1
  Gene/Insert name: CALU (alt name: Calumenin)
  Species: H. sapiens (human)
  Insert size (bp): 972
  Entrez Gene: CALU
  Promoter: SFFV
  Cloning method: Unknown
  Sequencing primers: 5′ n/a
Gene/Insert 2
  Gene/Insert name: mCherry
  Species: A. marginale
  Insert size (bp): 711
  Promoter: UbC
  Cloning method: Unknown
  Sequencing primers: 5′ n/a
Resource information
  A portion of this plasmid was derived from a plasmid made by: VectorBuilder
Terms and licenses: Academic/Nonprofit Terms; Industry Terms: Not Available to Industry
How to cite: pLV-SFFV-CALU-WPRE-UbC-mCherry was a gift from Richard Eva & Bart Nieuwenhuis & Evan Reid (Addgene plasmid # 225952 ; http://n2t.net/addgene:225952 ; RRID:Addgene_225952)
